>Addgene plasmid #26640 | pET21a AHU | depositor full sequence | sequence record 12612 | Author sequence
ATCCGGATATAGTTCCTCCTTTCAGCAAAAAACCCCTCAAGACCCGTTTAGAGGCCCCAAGGGGTTATGC
TAGTTATTGCTCAGCGGTGGCAGCAGCCAACTCAGCTTCCTTTCGGGCTTTGTTAGCAGCCGGATCTCAG
TGGTGGTGGTGGTGGTGCTCGAGTGCGGCCGCAAGCTTGGTACCTTATGCTTTTGGGGGTGCTACTTTTT
CTCTGAACAACTTACCGGCAGAGAAAGCAGGAACCCTTGTCGCTGGAATTTCCATCTTTTCGTTAGTTTT
GGGGTTACGACCTTCACGAGCTTTACGTTCCCGTGATTCAAAAGAGCCAAATCCTACCAGCGTAACTTTA
TCGCCAGAAGAGACAGCTTCAATAATCGTTTCCAAAGCAGCTGTTAAGACGGCATCAGCTTGTTTTTTAG
TAACACTAGCTTTTTCAGCTACGGCATCAACCAATTCACCTTTGTTCATATGTATATCTCCTTCTTAAAG
TTAAACAAAATTATTTCTAGAGGGGAATTGTTATCCGCTCACAATTCCCCTATAGTGAGTCGTATTAATT
TCGCGGGATCGAGATCTCGATCCTCTACGCCGGACGCATCGTGGCCGGCATCACCGGCGCCACAGGTGCG
GTTGCTGGCGCCTATATCGCCGACATCACCGATGGGGAAGATCGGGCTCGCCACTTCGGGCTCATGAGCG
CTTGTTTCGGCGTGGGTATGGTGGCAGGCCCCGTGGCCGGGGGACTGTTGGGCGCCATCTCCTTGCATGC
ACCATTCCTTGCGGCGGCGGTGCTCAACGGCCTCAACCTACTACTGGGCTGCTTCCTAATGCAGGAGTCG
CATAAGGGAGAGCGTCGAGATCCCGGACACCATCGAATGGCGCAAAACCTTTCGCGGTATGGCATGATAG
CGCCCGGAAGAGAGTCAATTCAGGGTGGTGAATGTGAAACCAGTAACGTTATACGATGTCGCAGAGTATG
CCGGTGTCTCTTATCAGACCGTTTCCCGCGTGGTGAACCAGGCCAGCCACGTTTCTGCGAAAACGCGGGA
AAAAGTGGAAGCGGCGATGGCGGAGCTGAATTACATTCCCAACCGCGTGGCACAACAACTGGCGGGCAAA
CAGTCGTTGCTGATTGGCGTTGCCACCTCCAGTCTGGCCCTGCACGCGCCGTCGCAAATTGTCGCGGCGA
TTAAATCTCGCGCCGATCAACTGGGTGCCAGCGTGGTGGTGTCGATGGTAGAACGAAGCGGCGTCGAAGC
CTGTAAAGCGGCGGTGCACAATCTTCTCGCGCAACGCGTCAGTGGGCTGATCATTAACTATCCGCTGGAT
GACCAGGATGCCATTGCTGTGGAAGCTGCCTGCACTAATGTTCCGGCGTTATTTCTTGATGTCTCTGACC
AGACACCCATCAACAGTATTATTTTCTCCCATGAAGACGGTACGCGACTGGGCGTGGAGCATCTGGTCGC
ATTGGGTCACCAGCAAATCGCGCTGTTAGCGGGCCCATTAAGTTCTGTCTCGGCGCGTCTGCGTCTGGCT
GGCTGGCATAAATATCTCACTCGCAATCAAATTCAGCCGATAGCGGAACGGGAAGGCGACTGGAGTGCCA
TGTCCGGTTTTCAACAAACCATGCAAATGCTGAATGAGGGCATCGTTCCCACTGCGATGCTGGTTGCCAA
CGATCAGATGGCGCTGGGCGCAATGCGCGCCATTACCGAGTCCGGGCTGCGCGTTGGTGCGGATATCTCG
GTAGTGGGATACGACGATACCGAAGACAGCTCATGTTATATCCCGCCGTTAACCACCATCAAACAGGATT
TTCGCCTGCTGGGGCAAACCAGCGTGGACCGCTTGCTGCAACTCTCTCAGGGCCAGGCGGTGAAGGGCAA
TCAGCTGTTGCCCGTCTCACTGGTGAAAAGAAAAACCACCCTGGCGCCCAATACGCAAACCGCCTCTCCC
CGCGCGTTGGCCGATTCATTAATGCAGCTGGCACGACAGGTTTCCCGACTGGAAAGCGGGCAGTGAGCGC
AACGCAATTAATGTAAGTTAGCTCACTCATTAGGCACCGGGATCTCGACCGATGCCCTTGAGAGCCTTCA
ACCCAGTCAGCTCCTTCCGGTGGGCGCGGGGCATGACTATCGTCGCCGCACTTATGACTGTCTTCTTTAT
CATGCAACTCGTAGGACAGGTGCCGGCAGCGCTCTGGGTCATTTTCGGCGAGGACCGCTTTCGCTGGAGC
GCGACGATGATCGGCCTGTCGCTTGCGGTATTCGGAATCTTGCACGCCCTCGCTCAAGCCTTCGTCACTG
GTCCCGCCACCAAACGTTTCGGCGAGAAGCAGGCCATTATCGCCGGCATGGCGGCCCCACGGGTGCGCAT
GATCGTGCTCCTGTCGTTGAGGACCCGGCTAGGCTGGCGGGGTTGCCTTACTGGTTAGCAGAATGAATCA
CCGATACGCGAGCGAACGTGAAGCGACTGCTGCTGCAAAACGTCTGCGACCTGAGCAACAACATGAATGG
TCTTCGGTTTCCGTGTTTCGTAAAGTCTGGAAACGCGGAAGTCAGCGCCCTGCACCATTATGTTCCGGAT
CTGCATCGCAGGATGCTGCTGGCTACCCTGTGGAACACCTACATCTGTATTAACGAAGCGCTGGCATTGA
CCCTGAGTGATTTTTCTCTGGTCCCGCCGCATCCATACCGCCAGTTGTTTACCCTCACAACGTTCCAGTA
ACCGGGCATGTTCATCATCAGTAACCCGTATCGTGAGCATCCTCTCTCGTTTCATCGGTATCATTACCCC
CATGAACAGAAATCCCCCTTACACGGAGGCATCAGTGACCAAACAGGAAAAAACCGCCCTTAACATGGCC
CGCTTTATCAGAAGCCAGACATTAACGCTTCTGGAGAAACTCAACGAGCTGGACGCGGATGAACAGGCAG
ACATCTGTGAATCGCTTCACGACCACGCTGATGAGCTTTACCGCAGCTGCCTCGCGCGTTTCGGTGATGA
CGGTGAAAACCTCTGACACATGCAGCTCCCGGAGACGGTCACAGCTTGTCTGTAAGCGGATGCCGGGAGC
AGACAAGCCCGTCAGGGCGCGTCAGCGGGTGTTGGCGGGTGTCGGGGCGCAGCCATGACCCAGTCACGTA
GCGATAGCGGAGTGTATACTGGCTTAACTATGCGGCATCAGAGCAGATTGTACTGAGAGTGCACCATATA
TGCGGTGTGAAATACCGCACAGATGCGTAAGGAGAAAATACCGCATCAGGCGCTCTTCCGCTTCCTCGCT
CACTGACTCGCTGCGCTCGGTCGTTCGGCTGCGGCGAGCGGTATCAGCTCACTCAAAGGCGGTAATACGG
TTATCCACAGAATCAGGGGATAACGCAGGAAAGAACATGTGAGCAAAAGGCCAGCAAAAGGCCAGGAACC
GTAAAAAGGCCGCGTTGCTGGCGTTTTTCCATAGGCTCCGCCCCCCTGACGAGCATCACAAAAATCGACG
CTCAAGTCAGAGGTGGCGAAACCCGACAGGACTATAAAGATACCAGGCGTTTCCCCCTGGAAGCTCCCTC
GTGCGCTCTCCTGTTCCGACCCTGCCGCTTACCGGATACCTGTCCGCCTTTCTCCCTTCGGGAAGCGTGG
CGCTTTCTCATAGCTCACGCTGTAGGTATCTCAGTTCGGTGTAGGTCGTTCGCTCCAAGCTGGGCTGTGT
GCACGAACCCCCCGTTCAGCCCGACCGCTGCGCCTTATCCGGTAACTATCGTCTTGAGTCCAACCCGGTA
AGACACGACTTATCGCCACTGGCAGCAGCCACTGGTAACAGGATTAGCAGAGCGAGGTATGTAGGCGGTG
CTACAGAGTTCTTGAAGTGGTGGCCTAACTACGGCTACACTAGAAGGACAGTATTTGGTATCTGCGCTCT
GCTGAAGCCAGTTACCTTCGGAAAAAGAGTTGGTAGCTCTTGATCCGGCAAACAAACCACCGCTGGTAGC
GGTGGTTTTTTTGTTTGCAAGCAGCAGATTACGCGCAGAAAAAAAGGATCTCAAGAAGATCCTTTGATCT
TTTCTACGGGGTCTGACGCTCAGTGGAACGAAAACTCACGTTAAGGGATTTTGGTCATGAGATTATCAAA
AAGGATCTTCACCTAGATCCTTTTAAATTAAAAATGAAGTTTTAAATCAATCTAAAGTATATATGAGTAA
ACTTGGTCTGACAGTTACCAATGCTTAATCAGTGAGGCACCTATCTCAGCGATCTGTCTATTTCGTTCAT
CCATAGTTGCCTGACTCCCCGTCGTGTAGATAACTACGATACGGGAGGGCTTACCATCTGGCCCCAGTGC
TGCAATGATACCGCGAGACCCACGCTCACCGGCTCCAGATTTATCAGCAATAAACCAGCCAGCCGGAAGG
GCCGAGCGCAGAAGTGGTCCTGCAACTTTATCCGCCTCCATCCAGTCTATTAATTGTTGCCGGGAAGCTA
GAGTAAGTAGTTCGCCAGTTAATAGTTTGCGCAACGTTGTTGCCATTGCTGCAGGCATCGTGGTGTCACG
CTCGTCGTTTGGTATGGCTTCATTCAGCTCCGGTTCCCAACGATCAAGGCGAGTTACATGATCCCCCATG
TTGTGCAAAAAAGCGGTTAGCTCCTTCGGTCCTCCGATCGTTGTCAGAAGTAAGTTGGCCGCAGTGTTAT
CACTCATGGTTATGGCAGCACTGCATAATTCTCTTACTGTCATGCCATCCGTAAGATGCTTTTCTGTGAC
TGGTGAGTACTCAACCAAGTCATTCTGAGAATAGTGTATGCGGCGACCGAGTTGCTCTTGCCCGGCGTCA
ATACGGGATAATACCGCGCCACATAGCAGAACTTTAAAAGTGCTCATCATTGGAAAACGTTCTTCGGGGC
GAAAACTCTCAAGGATCTTACCGCTGTTGAGATCCAGTTCGATGTAACCCACTCGTGCACCCAACTGATC
TTCAGCATCTTTTACTTTCACCAGCGTTTCTGGGTGAGCAAAAACAGGAAGGCAAAATGCCGCAAAAAAG
GGAATAAGGGCGACACGGAAATGTTGAATACTCATACTCTTCCTTTTTCAATATTATTGAAGCATTTATC
AGGGTTATTGTCTCATGAGCGGATACATATTTGAATGTATTTAGAAAAATAAACAAATAGGGGTTCCGCG
CACATTTCCCCGAAAAGTGCCACCTGAAATTGTAAACGTTAATATTTTGTTAAAATTCGCGTTAAATTTT
TGTTAAATCAGCTCATTTTTTAACCAATAGGCCGAAATCGGCAAAATCCCTTATAAATCAAAAGAATAGA
CCGAGATAGGGT
[37 nt withheld, positions 5333-5369]
AAAGAACGTGGACTCCAACGTCAAAGG
[49 nt withheld, positions 5397-5445]
T
[91 nt withheld, positions 5447-5537]
G
[124 nt withheld, positions 5539-5662]
CCCATTCGCCA
Features (pLannotate 1.2.2; 19 found; start..end, strand, type, name):
     26..73      -  terminator     T7 terminator: transcription terminator for bacteriophage T7 RNA polymerase
     81..130     -  CDS            SET1 (fragment): solubility-enhancement tag derived from T7 phage gene 10B
    140..157     -  CDS            9xHis (fragment): 9xHis affinity tag
    188..469     -  CDS            hup: DBH_NOSS1 - Also known as hanA. Experimental evidence at protein level: Swiss-Prot protein existence level 1. Histone-like DNA-binding protein which is capable of wrapping DNA to stabilize it, and thus to prevent its denaturation under extreme environmental conditions. It is essential for heterocyst differentiation. From Nostoc sp. (strain PCC 7120 / SAG 25.82 / UTEX 2576).
    477..499     -  RBS            RBS: efficient ribosome binding site from bacteriophage T7 gene 10 (Olins and Rangwala, 1989)
    514..538     -  protein_bind   lac operator: The lac repressor binds to the lac operator to inhibit transcription in E. coli. This inhibition can be relieved by adding lactose or isopropyl-β-D-thiogalactopyranoside (IPTG). lac repressor encoded by lacI
    539..557     -  promoter       T7 promoter: promoter for bacteriophage T7 RNA polymerase
    579..858     +  CDS            TcR (fragment): tetracycline efflux protein; tet; confers resistance to tetracycline
    866..943     +  promoter       lacI promoter: lacI
    944..2026    +  CDS            lacI: lac repressor; lacI; The lac repressor binds to the lac operator to inhibit transcription in E. coli. This inhibition can be relieved by adding lactose or isopropyl-β-D-thiogalactopyranoside (IPTG).
   2039..2060    +  protein_bind   CAP binding site: CAP binding activates transcription in the presence of cAMP. E. coli catabolite activator protein
   2075..2366    +  CDS            TcR (fragment): tetracycline efflux protein; tet; confers resistance to tetracycline
   2438..2818    -  CDS            YPB1_ECOLX: Protein predicted: Swiss-Prot protein existence level 4. From Escherichia coli.
   2835..3026    +  CDS            rop: Rop protein, which maintains plasmids at low copy number; rop
   3128..3270    +  misc_feature   bom: basis of mobility region from pBR322
   3456..4044    -  rep_origin     ori: high-copy-number ColE1/pMB1/pBR322/pUC origin of replication
   4215..5075    -  CDS            AmpR: β-lactamase; bla; confers resistance to ampicillin, carbenicillin, and related antibiotics
   5076..5180    -  promoter       AmpR promoter: bla
   5207..5662    -  rep_origin     f1 ori (sequence partly withheld): f1 bacteriophage origin of replication; arrow indicates direction of (+) strand synthesis
