[The description below was written by a language model from this plasmid's Addgene catalogue record and pLannotate feature annotations shown in this document.]
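Description:
pET21a AHU is a bacterial expression plasmid built on the pET21a backbone, carrying the gene for the HU protein of the cyanobacterium Anabaena (AHU). The roughly 295 bp insert was cloned between the NdeI and HindIII sites. The feature table identifies it as hup (also known as hanA) from Nostoc/Anabaena sp. PCC 7120, a small histone-like DNA-binding protein that bends and wraps DNA and is needed for heterocyst differentiation. The annotated sequence record is about 5.7 kb, consistent with the stated backbone plus insert.

Expression follows the standard pET arrangement. A T7 promoter with an adjacent lac operator drives the coding sequence, which is preceded by the efficient phage T7 gene 10 ribosome binding site and followed by a T7 terminator. The plasmid-borne lacI gene supplies repressor, so transcription stays low until induced with IPTG in a host that provides T7 RNA polymerase. A vector-derived His-tag sequence is annotated downstream of the insert, but the record does not state whether it is fused in frame or whether the protein ends at its own stop codon. The tetracycline-resistance fragments and the short SET1 match are backbone remnants or annotation artefacts rather than functional elements.

The plasmid replicates from a pBR322-type ColE1 origin, with rop and bom elements also present, although the catalogue lists it as high copy. It also carries an f1 origin and is selected with ampicillin through β-lactamase. The depositor notes that expression is done in a kanamycin-resistant, HU-free strain of the BL21(DE3) family, which avoids contamination by endogenous E. coli HU. The associated publication reports HU–DNA cocrystal structures, so the construct serves to produce recombinant protein for structural and biochemical study of DNA bending.
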