Addgene plasmid #26640: pET21a AHU
Depositing lab: Phoebe Rice. Depositing organization: University of Chicago. Publication: Flexible DNA bending in HU-DNA cocrystal structures. Swinger KK, Lemberg KM, Zhang Y, Rice PA. EMBO J. 2003 Jul 15. 22(14):3749-60. 10.1093/emboj/cdg351 PubMed 12853489.
Backbone
  Vector backbone: pET21a
  Backbone manufacturer: EMD Biosciences
  Backbone size w/o insert (bp): 5443
  Vector type: Bacterial Expression
Growth in bacteria
  Bacterial resistance: Ampicillin, 100 μg/mL
  Growth temperature: 37°C
  Growth strain: DH5alpha
  Copy number: High Copy
Gene/Insert
  Gene/Insert name: AHU
  Species: Anabaena
  Insert size (bp): 295
  Cloning method: Restriction Enzyme; 5′ cloning site NdeI (not destroyed); 3′ cloning site HindIII (not destroyed)
  Sequencing primers: 5′ T7; 3′ T7 Terminal
Terms and licenses: Academic/Nonprofit Terms; Industry Terms: Not Available to Industry
Depositor comments: Expresses with RJ1878 ( Kan. resistant ) which is HU-free expression strain from BL21(DE3) family, from Reid Johnson.
How to cite: pET21a AHU was a gift from Phoebe Rice (Addgene plasmid # 26640 ; http://n2t.net/addgene:26640 ; RRID:Addgene_26640)
