>Addgene plasmid #26640 | pET21a AHU | addgene partial sequence | sequence record 32854 | 26640 with T7
ATTTTGTTTAACTTTAAGAAGGAGATATACATATGAACAAAGGTGAATTGGTTGATGCCGTAGCTGAAAA
AGCTAGTGTTACTAAAAAACAAGCTGATGCCGTCTTAACAGCTGCTTTGGAAACGATTATTGAAGCTGTC
TCTTCTGGCGATAAAGTTACGCTGGTAGGATTTGGCTCTTTTGAATCACGGGAACGTAAAGCTCGTGAAG
GTCGTAACCCCAAAACTAACGAAAAGATGGAAATTCCAGCGACAAGGGTTCCTGCTTTCTCTGCCGGTAA
GTTGTTCAGAGAAAAAGTAGCACCCCCAAAAGCATAAGGTACCAAGCTTGCGGCCGCACTCGAGCACCAC
CACCACCACCACTGAGATCCGGCTGCTAACAAAGCCCGAAAGGAAGCTGAGTTGGCTGCTGCCACCGCTG
AGCAATAACTAGCATAACCCCTTGGGGCCTCTAAACGGGTCTTGAGGGGTTTTTTGCTGAAAGGAGGAAC
TATATCCGGATTGGCGAATGGG
[124 nt withheld, positions 513-636]
C
[91 nt withheld, positions 638-728]
A
[49 nt withheld, positions 730-778]
CCTTTGACGTTGGAGTCCACGTTCTTT
[37 nt withheld, positions 806-842]
ACCCTATCTCGGTCTATTCTTTTGATTTATNAAGG
